Addgene plasmid #123317: pAAV-Syn-ChromeQ-GFP
Purpose: AAV-mediated expression of ChromeQ-GFP under the Syn promoter.
Depositing lab: Edward Boyden. Depositing organization: Massachusetts Institute of Technology. Publication: Multidimensional screening yields channelrhodopsin variants having improved photocurrent and order-of-magnitude reductions in calcium and proton currents. Cho YK, Park D, Yang A, Chen F, Chuong AS, Klapoetke NC, Boyden ES. J Biol Chem. 2019 Jan 4. pii: RA118.006996. doi: 10.1074/jbc.RA118.006996. PubMed 30610117.
Backbone
  Vector backbone: pAAV-Syn
  Backbone manufacturer: original from Stratagene
  Backbone size w/o insert (bp): 4708
  Total vector size (bp): 6373
  Vector type: Mammalian Expression, AAV
Growth in bacteria
  Bacterial resistance: Ampicillin, 100 μg/mL
  Growth temperature: 37°C
  Growth strain: NEB Stable
  Growth instructions: Can use DH5alpha at 37°C or Stbl3 at 30°C. Carbenicillin is preferred over ampicillin. In DH5alpha this plasmid may act more like a high copy plasmid, although in Stbl3 it may act more like a low copy plasmid.
  Copy number: High Copy
Gene/Insert
  Gene/Insert name: ChromeQ-GFP
  Insert size (bp): 1665
  Mutation: Channelrhodopsin-2 (ChR2) with mutations A71S/ E90A/H114G/R115S
  Promoter: Syn
  Tag / fusion protein: GFP (C terminal on insert)
  Cloning method: Restriction Enzyme; 5′ cloning site BamHI (not destroyed); 3′ cloning site ECoRI (not destroyed)
  Sequencing primers: 5′ gcacgggcgcgaccatctgc; 3′ TAGCGTAAAAGGAGCAACATAG
Terms and licenses: Academic/Nonprofit Terms; Industry Terms: Not Available to Industry
Depositor comments: The plasmid is fully sequenced in the coding sequence regions (opsin-fluorophore and important flanking regions). Multiple digestions were done to verify the vector structure. The construct and the virus were both tested in vitro.
How to cite: pAAV-Syn-ChromeQ-GFP was a gift from Edward Boyden (Addgene plasmid # 123317 ; http://n2t.net/addgene:123317 ; RRID:Addgene_123317)
