[The description below was written by a language model from this plasmid's Addgene catalogue record and the feature table of its GenBank file.]
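Description:
pAAV-Syn-ChromeQ-GFP is an adeno-associated virus transfer plasmid built on a Stratagene-derived pAAV-Syn backbone and intended for neuronal expression of an engineered channelrhodopsin in mammalian cells. It is propagated in E. coli through a high-copy ColE1/pUC-type origin and selected by the beta-lactamase (AmpR) gene, which confers ampicillin/carbenicillin resistance. An f1 phage origin is also present in the backbone. The catalogue lists a total size of 6373 bp, while the held sequence record is 6363 bp, a small discrepancy that the record does not explain. A recombination-deficient growth strain is listed, as is common for plasmids carrying repeat-rich ITRs.

The expression cassette lies between two AAV2 inverted terminal repeats, the cis elements needed for replication and packaging of the intervening DNA into AAV particles. Within them, the human synapsin I promoter drives neuron-specific transcription, followed by a Kozak consensus and the ChromeQ-GFP open reading frame. ChromeQ is channelrhodopsin-2 carrying the mutations A71S, E90A, H114G and R115S, fused at its C terminus to EGFP so that expressing cells can be identified by fluorescence. The feature table annotates only the EGFP portion; the opsin coding region is unannotated but presumably fills the gap between the Kozak sequence and EGFP. Downstream, a WPRE enhances transcript stability and expression, and a human growth hormone polyadenylation signal terminates the message. The short Factor Xa site annotated on the reverse strand inside the WPRE is most likely an incidental sequence match.

The associated publication describes screening for channelrhodopsin variants with improved photocurrent and greatly reduced calcium and proton currents. The construct therefore suits optogenetic excitation of neurons, by direct transfection or after viral packaging. The depositor notes that both plasmid and virus were tested in vitro.
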