LOCUS       Exported 6363 bp ds-DNA circular SYN 12-MAY-2021
DEFINITION  AAV-mediated expression of ChromeQ-GFP under the Syn promoter..
ACCESSION   .
VERSION     .
KEYWORDS    pAAV-Syn-ChromeQ-GFP
SOURCE      synthetic DNA construct
  ORGANISM  synthetic DNA construct
REFERENCE   1 (bases 1 to 6363)
  AUTHORS   Cho YK, Park D, Yang A, Chen F, Chuong AS, Klapoetke NC, Boyden ES
  TITLE     Multidimensional screening yields channelrhodopsin variants having
            improved photocurrent and order-of-magnitude reductions in calcium
            and proton currents.
  JOURNAL   J Biol Chem. 2019 Jan 4. pii: RA118.006996. doi:
            10.1074/jbc.RA118.006996.
  PUBMED    30610117
REFERENCE   2 (bases 1 to 6363)
  AUTHORS   .
  TITLE     Direct Submission
  JOURNAL   Exported May 12, 2021 from SnapGene Server 1.1.58
            http://www.snapgene.com
FEATURES             Location/Qualifiers
     source          1..6363
                     /organism="synthetic DNA construct"
                     /mol_type="other DNA"
     repeat_region   1..130
                     /label=AAV2 ITR (alternate)
                     /note="Functional equivalent of wild-type AAV2 ITR"
     promoter        341..788
                     /label=hSyn promoter
                     /note="human synapsin I promoter; confers neuron-specific
                     expression (Kugler et al., 2003)"
     regulatory      801..810
                     /regulatory_class="other"
                     /note="vertebrate consensus sequence for strong initiation
                     of translation (Kozak, 1987)"
     CDS             1755..2468
                     /codon_start=1
                     /product="enhanced GFP"
                     /label=EGFP
                     /translation="VSKGEELFTGVVPILVELDGDVNGHKFSVSGEGEGDATYGKLTLK
                     FICTTGKLPVPWPTLVTTLTYGVQCFSRYPDHMKQHDFFKSAMPEGYVQERTIFFKDDG
                     NYKTRAEVKFEGDTLVNRIELKGIDFKEDGNILGHKLEYNYNSHNVYIMADKQKNGIKV
                     NFKIRHNIEDGSVQLADHYQQNTPIGDGPVLLPDNHYLSTQSALSKDPNEKRDHMVLLE
                     FVTAAGITLGMDELYK"
     primer_bind     complement(1797..1818)
                     /label=EGFP-N
                     /note="EGFP, reverse primer"
     primer_bind     complement(2058..2077)
                     /label=EXFP-R
                     /note="For distinguishing EGFP variants, reverse primer"
     primer_bind     2405..2426
                     /label=EGFP-C
                     /note="EGFP, forward primer"
     misc_feature    2496..3084
                     /label=WPRE
                     /note="woodchuck hepatitis virus posttranscriptional
                     regulatory element"
     primer_bind     complement(2549..2569)
                     /label=WPRE-R
                     /note="WPRE, reverse primer"
     CDS             complement(2967..2978)
                     /codon_start=1
                     /product="Factor Xa recognition and cleavage site"
                     /label=Factor Xa site
                     /translation="IEGR"
     polyA_signal    3104..3580
                     /label=hGH poly(A) signal
                     /note="human growth hormone polyadenylation signal"
     primer_bind     complement(3303..3322)
                     /label=hGH-PA-R
                     /note="Human growth hormone terminator, reverse primer"
     repeat_region   3626..3766
                     /label=AAV2 ITR
                     /note="inverted terminal repeat of adeno-associated virus
                     serotype 2"
     repeat_region   3626..3755
                     /label=AAV2 ITR
     rep_origin      3841..4296
                     /direction=RIGHT
                     /label=f1 ori
                     /note="f1 bacteriophage origin of replication; arrow
                     indicates direction of (+) strand synthesis"
     primer_bind     complement(3928..3947)
                     /label=F1ori-R
                     /note="F1 origin, reverse primer"
     primer_bind     4138..4159
                     /label=F1ori-F
                     /note="F1 origin, forward primer"
     primer_bind     complement(4313..4332)
                     /label=pRS-marker
                     /note="pRS vectors, use to sequence yeast selectable
                     marker"
     primer_bind     4432..4454
                     /label=pGEX 3'
                     /note="pGEX vectors, reverse primer"
     primer_bind     complement(4492..4510)
                     /label=pBRforEco
                     /note="pBR322 vectors, upsteam of EcoRI site, forward
                     primer"
     promoter        4578..4682
                     /gene="bla"
                     /label=AmpR promoter
     CDS             4683..5543
                     /codon_start=1
                     /gene="bla"
                     /product="beta-lactamase"
                     /label=AmpR
                     /note="confers resistance to ampicillin, carbenicillin, and
                     related antibiotics"
                     /translation="MSIQHFRVALIPFFAAFCLPVFAHPETLVKVKDAEDQLGARVGYI
                     ELDLNSGKILESFRPEERFPMMSTFKVLLCGAVLSRIDAGQEQLGRRIHYSQNDLVEYS
                     PVTEKHLTDGMTVRELCSAAITMSDNTAANLLLTTIGGPKELTAFLHNMGDHVTRLDRW
                     EPELNEAIPNDERDTTMPVAMATTLRKLLTGELLTLASRQQLIDWMEADKVAGPLLRSA
                     LPAGWFIADKSGAGERGSRGIIAALGPDGKPSRIVVIYTTGSQATMDERNRQIAEIGAS
                     LIKHW"
     primer_bind     complement(4901..4920)
                     /label=Amp-R
                     /note="Ampicillin resistance gene, reverse primer"
     rep_origin      5714..6302
                     /direction=RIGHT
                     /label=ori
                     /note="high-copy-number ColE1/pMB1/pBR322/pUC origin of
                     replication"
     primer_bind     6203..6222
                     /label=pBR322ori-F
                     /note="pBR322 origin, forward primer"
ORIGIN
        1 cctgcaggca gctgcgcgct cgctcgctca ctgaggccgc ccgggcgtcg ggcgaccttt
       61 ggtcgcccgg cctcagtgag cgagcgagcg cgcagagagg gagtggccaa ctccatcact
      121 aggggttcct gcggccgcac gcgttgcaaa gatggataaa gttttaaaca gagaggaatc
      181 tttgcagcta atggaccttc taggtcttga aaggagtggg aattggctcc ggtgcccgtc
      241 agtgggcaga gcgcacatcg cccacagtcc ccgagaagtt ggggggaggg gtcggcagca
      301 aatggttaat taatctagac tgcagagggc cctgcgtatg agtgcaagtg ggttttagga
      361 ccaggatgag gcggggtggg ggtgcctacc tgacgaccga ccccgaccca ctggacaagc
      421 acccaacccc cattccccaa attgcgcatc ccctatcaga gagggggagg ggaaacagga
      481 tgcggcgagg cgcgtgcgca ctgccagctt cagcaccgcg gacagtgcct tcgcccccgc
      541 ctggcggcgc gcgccaccgc cgcctcagca ctgaaggcgc gctgacgtca ctcgccggtc
      601 ccccgcaaac tccccttccc ggccaccttg gtcgcgtccg cgccgccgcc ggcccagccg
      661 gaccgcacca cgcgaggcgc gagatagggg ggcacgggcg cgaccatctg cgctgcggcg
      721 ccggcgactc agcgctgcct cagtctgcgg tgggcagcgg aggagtcgtg tcgtgcctga
      781 gagcgcagtc gagaggatcc gccaccatgg actatggcgg cgctttgtct gccgtcggac
      841 gcgaactttt gttcgttact aatcctgtgg tggtgaacgg gtccgtcctg gtccctgagg
      901 atcaatgtta ctgtgccgga tggattgaat ctcgcggcac gaacggcgct cagaccgcgt
      961 caaatgtcct gcagtggctt gcagcaggat tcagcatttt gctgctgatg ttctattctt
     1021 accaaacctg gaaatctaca tgcggctggg aggagatcta tgtgtgcgcc attgcaatgg
     1081 ttaaggtgat tctcgagttc ttttttgagt ttaagaatcc ctctatgctc taccttgcca
     1141 caggaggttc ggtgcagtgg ctgcgctatg cagagtggct gctcacttgt cctgtcatcc
     1201 ttatccacct gagcaacctc accggcctga gcaacgacta cagcaggaga accatgggac
     1261 tccttgtctc agacatcggg actatcgtgt ggggggctac cagcgccatg gcaaccggct
     1321 atgttaaagt catcttcttt tgtcttggat tgtgctatgg cgcgaacaca ttttttcacg
     1381 ccgccaaagc atatatcgag ggttatcata ctgtgccaaa gggtcggtgc cgccaggtcg
     1441 tgaccggcat ggcatggctg tttttcgtga gctggggtat gttcccaatt ctcttcattt
     1501 tggggcccga aggttttggc gtcctgagcg tctatggctc caccgtaggt cacacgatta
     1561 ttgatctgat gagtaaaaat tgttgggggt tgttgggaca ctacctgcgc gtcctgatcc
     1621 acgagcacat attgattcac ggagatatcc gcaaaaccac caaactgaac atcggcggaa
     1681 cggagatcga ggtcgagact ctcgtcgaag acgaagccga ggccggagcc gtgccagcgg
     1741 caccggtagt agcagtgagc aagggcgagg agctgttcac cggggtggtg cccatcctgg
     1801 tcgagctgga cggcgacgta aacggccaca agttcagcgt gtccggcgag ggcgagggcg
     1861 atgccaccta cggcaagctg accctgaagt tcatttgcac caccggcaag ctgcccgtgc
     1921 cctggcccac cctcgtgacc accctgacct acggcgtgca gtgcttcagc cgctaccccg
     1981 accacatgaa gcagcacgac ttcttcaagt ccgccatgcc cgaaggctac gtccaggagc
     2041 gcaccatctt cttcaaggac gacggcaact acaagacccg cgccgaggtg aagttcgagg
     2101 gcgacaccct ggtgaaccgc atcgagctga agggcatcga cttcaaggag gacggcaaca
     2161 tcctggggca caagctggag tacaactaca acagccacaa cgtctatatc atggccgaca
     2221 agcagaagaa cggcatcaag gtgaacttca agatccgcca caacatcgag gacggcagcg
     2281 tgcagctcgc cgaccactac cagcagaaca cccccatcgg cgacggcccc gtgctgctgc
     2341 ccgacaacca ctacctgagc acccagtccg ccctgagcaa agaccccaac gagaagcgcg
     2401 atcacatggt cctgctggag ttcgtgaccg ccgccgggat cactctcggc atggacgagc
     2461 tgtacaagta agaattccgt acaaagctta tcgataatca acctctggat tacaaaattt
     2521 gtgaaagatt gactggtatt cttaactatg ttgctccttt tacgctatgt ggatacgctg
     2581 ctttaatgcc tttgtatcat gctattgctt cccgtatggc tttcattttc tcctccttgt
     2641 ataaatcctg gttgctgtct ctttatgagg agttgtggcc cgttgtcagg caacgtggcg
     2701 tggtgtgcac tgtgtttgct gacgcaaccc ccactggttg gggcattgcc accacctgtc
     2761 agctcctttc cgggactttc gctttccccc tccctattgc cacggcggaa ctcatcgccg
     2821 cctgccttgc ccgctgctgg acaggggctc ggctgttggg cactgacaat tccgtggtgt
     2881 tgtcggggaa atcatcgtcc tttccttggc tgctcgccta tgttgccacc tggattctgc
     2941 gcgggacgtc cttctgctac gtcccttcgg ccctcaatcc agcggacctt ccttcccgcg
     3001 gcctgctgcc ggctctgcgg cctcttccgc gtcttcgcct tcgccctcag acgagtcgga
     3061 tctccctttg ggccgcctcc ccgcatcgat accggctcga gacgggtggc atccctgtga
     3121 cccctcccca gtgcctctcc tggccctgga agttgccact ccagtgccca ccagccttgt
     3181 cctaataaaa ttaagttgca tcattttgtc tgactaggtg tccttctata atattatggg
     3241 gtggaggggg gtggtatgga gcaaggggca agttgggaag acaacctgta gggcctgcgg
     3301 ggtctattgg gaaccaagct ggagtgcagt ggcacaatct tggctcactg caatctccgc
     3361 ctcctgggtt caagcgattc tcctgcctca gcctcccgag ttgttgggat tccaggcatg
     3421 catgaccagg ctcagctaat ttttgttttt ttggtagaga cggggtttca ccatattggc
     3481 caggctggtc tccaactcct aatctcaggt gatctaccca ccttggcctc ccaaattgct
     3541 gggattacag gcgtgaacca ctgctccctt ccctgtcctt ctcgagctga ttttgtaggt
     3601 aaccacgtgc ggaccgagcg gccgcaggaa cccctagtga tggagttggc cactccctct
     3661 ctgcgcgctc gctcgctcac tgaggccggg cgaccaaagg tcgcccgacg cccgggcttt
     3721 gcccgggcgg cctcagtgag cgagcgagcg cgcagctgcc tgcaggggcg cctgatgcgg
     3781 tattttctcc ttacgcatct gtgcggtatt tcacaccgca tannnnnnnn nnnnnnnnnn
     3841 nnnnnnnnnn nnnnnnnnnn nnnnnnnnnn nnnnnnnnnn nnnnnnnnnn nnnnnnnnnn
     3901 nnnnnnnnnn nnnnnnntnn nnnnnnnnnn nnnnnnnnnn nnnnnnnnnn nnnnnnnnnn
     3961 nnnncnnnnn nnnnnnnnnn nnnnnnnnnn nnnnnnnnnn nnnnnnnnnn nnnnnnnnnn
     4021 nnnnnnnnnn nnnnnnnnnn nnnnnnnnnn nnnnnnnnnn nnnnnnnnnn nnnnnnnnnn
     4081 nnnnnnnnnn nnnnnnnnnn nnnnnncctt tgacgttgga gtccacgttc tttaatagtg
     4141 gactcttgtt ccaaactgga acaacactca actctatctc gggctattct tttgatttat
     4201 aagggatttt gccgatttcg gtctattggt taaaaaatga gctgatttaa caaaaattta
     4261 acgcgaattt taacaaaata ttaacgttta caattttatg gtgcactctc agtacaatct
     4321 gctctgatgc cgcatagtta agccagcccc gacacccgcc aacacccgct gacgcgccct
     4381 gacgggcttg tctgctcccg gcatccgctt acagacaagc tgtgaccgtc tccgggagct
     4441 gcatgtgtca gaggttttca ccgtcatcac cgaaacgcgc gagacgaaag ggcctcgtga
     4501 tacgcctatt tttataggtt aatgtcatga taataatggt ttcttagacg tcaggtggca
     4561 cttttcgggg aaatgtgcgc ggaaccccta tttgtttatt tttctaaata cattcaaata
     4621 tgtatccgct catgagacaa taaccctgat aaatgcttca ataatattga aaaaggaaga
     4681 gtatgagtat tcaacatttc cgtgtcgccc ttattccctt ttttgcggca ttttgccttc
     4741 ctgtttttgc tcacccagaa acgctggtga aagtaaaaga tgctgaagat cagttgggtg
     4801 cacgagtggg ttacatcgaa ctggatctca acagcggtaa gatccttgag agttttcgcc
     4861 ccgaagaacg ttttccaatg atgagcactt ttaaagttct gctatgtggc gcggtattat
     4921 cccgtattga cgccgggcaa gagcaactcg gtcgccgcat acactattct cagaatgact
     4981 tggttgagta ctcaccagtc acagaaaagc atcttacgga tggcatgaca gtaagagaat
     5041 tatgcagtgc tgccataacc atgagtgata acactgcggc caacttactt ctgacaacga
     5101 tcggaggacc gaaggagcta accgcttttt tgcacaacat gggggatcat gtaactcgcc
     5161 ttgatcgttg ggaaccggag ctgaatgaag ccataccaaa cgacgagcgt gacaccacga
     5221 tgcctgtagc aatggcaaca acgttgcgca aactattaac tggcgaacta cttactctag
     5281 cttcccggca acaattaata gactggatgg aggcggataa agttgcagga ccacttctgc
     5341 gctcggccct tccggctggc tggtttattg ctgataaatc tggagccggt gagcgtgggt
     5401 ctcgcggtat cattgcagca ctggggccag atggtaagcc ctcccgtatc gtagttatct
     5461 acacgacggg gagtcaggca actatggatg aacgaaatag acagatcgct gagataggtg
     5521 cctcactgat taagcattgg taactgtcag accaagttta ctcatatata ctttagattg
     5581 atttaaaact tcatttttaa tttaaaagga tctaggtgaa gatccttttt gataatctca
     5641 tgaccaaaat cccttaacgt gagttttcgt tccactgagc gtcagacccc gtagaaaaga
     5701 tcaaaggatc ttcttgagat cctttttttc tgcgcgtaat ctgctgcttg caaacaaaaa
     5761 aaccaccgct accagcggtg gtttgtttgc cggatcaaga gctaccaact ctttttccga
     5821 aggtaactgg cttcagcaga gcgcagatac caaatactgt tcttctagtg tagccgtagt
     5881 taggccacca cttcaagaac tctgtagcac cgcctacata cctcgctctg ctaatcctgt
     5941 taccagtggc tgctgccagt ggcgataagt cgtgtcttac cgggttggac tcaagacgat
     6001 agttaccgga taaggcgcag cggtcgggct gaacgggggg ttcgtgcaca cagcccagct
     6061 tggagcgaac gacctacacc gaactgagat acctacagcg tgagctatga gaaagcgcca
     6121 cgcttcccga agggagaaag gcggacaggt atccggtaag cggcagggtc ggaacaggag
     6181 agcgcacgag ggagcttcca gggggaaacg cctggtatct ttatagtcct gtcgggtttc
     6241 gccacctctg acttgagcgt cgatttttgt gatgctcgtc aggggggcgg agcctatgga
     6301 aaaacgccag caacgcggcc tttttacggt tcctggcctt ttgctggcct tttgctcaca
     6361 tgt
//
